Addgene plasmid #214082: EF1a-hP53DD (TET+CTD)
Purpose: Mammalian expression tetramerization domain (TET) and C-terminal negative regulatory domain (CTD) of human TP53
Depositing lab: Ting Zhou. Depositing organization: Memorial Sloan-Kettering Cancer Center. Publication: Robust and inducible genome editing via an all-in-one prime editor in human pluripotent stem cells. Wu Y, Zhong A, Sidharta M, Kim TW, Ramirez B, Persily B, Studer L, Zhou T. Nat Commun. 2024 Dec 30;15(1):10824. doi: 10.1038/s41467-024-55104-1. PubMed 39737975.
Backbone
  Vector backbone: pCAGEN
  Vector type: Mammalian Expression
Growth in bacteria
  Bacterial resistance: Ampicillin, 100 μg/mL
  Growth temperature: 37°C
  Growth strain: DH5alpha
  Copy number: High Copy
Gene/Insert
  Gene/Insert name: hP53DD (alt name: Human TP53 tetramerization domain (TET) and C-terminal negative regulatory domain (CTD))
  Species: H. sapiens (human)
  Insert size (bp): 216
  Entrez Gene: TP53 (a.k.a. BCC7, BMFS5, LFS1, P53, TRP53)
  Promoter: EF1a
  Cloning method: Gibson Cloning
  Sequencing primers: 5′ EF1a-F; 3′ rbglobpA-R
Terms and licenses: Academic/Nonprofit Terms; Industry Terms: Not Available to Industry
How to cite: EF1a-hP53DD (TET+CTD) was a gift from Ting Zhou (Addgene plasmid # 214082 ; http://n2t.net/addgene:214082 ; RRID:Addgene_214082)
