[The description below was written by a language model from this plasmid's Addgene catalogue record and pLannotate feature annotations shown in this document.]
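Description:
EF1a-hP53DD (TET+CTD) is a small (about 4.6 kb) mammalian expression plasmid built on the pCAGEN backbone. It is propagated in E. coli as a high-copy plasmid through a ColE1/pUC-type origin and selected with ampicillin via the β-lactamase gene under its own promoter. Backbone remnants also appear in the annotation. These include lac promoter/operator and CAP site elements, short lacI fragments, an SV40 origin with an adjacent SV40 poly(A) signal and a small piece of the SV40 promoter. No mammalian selection marker is annotated. Only a tiny fragment of the CMV enhancer remains, consistent with the original CAG promoter of pCAGEN having been replaced.

The payload is a single expression cassette on the reverse strand. A human EF-1α promoter, which spans the numbering origin of the circular sequence, provides strong constitutive transcription. It drives a 216 bp fragment of human TP53, followed by rabbit β-globin sequence that supplies the polyadenylation signal. The short "HBB" hit in the table most likely reflects globin-derived sequence upstream of that signal rather than a separate coding payload. According to the record, the insert encodes the tetramerization domain and the C-terminal negative regulatory domain of p53, named hP53DD, and was introduced by Gibson assembly. No epitope tag or reporter is annotated.

Truncated p53 fragments that retain the tetramerization domain are generally used as dominant-negative inhibitors, because they co-assemble with endogenous p53 and dampen its activity. The associated publication concerns prime editing in human pluripotent stem cells, which suggests use for transient p53 suppression during genome editing, although the record itself states only mammalian expression of these domains.
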