Features (pLannotate 1.2.2; 17 found; start..end, strand, type, name):
    279..297     -  enhancer       CMV enhancer (fragment): human cytomegalovirus immediate early enhancer
    328..432     +  promoter       AmpR promoter: bla
    433..1293    +  CDS            AmpR: β-lactamase; bla; confers resistance to ampicillin, carbenicillin, and related antibiotics
   1464..2052    +  rep_origin     ori: high-copy-number ColE1/pMB1/pBR322/pUC origin of replication
   2235..2289    +  CDS            lacI (fragment): lac repressor; lacI; The lac repressor binds to the lac operator to inhibit transcription in E. coli. This inhibition can be relieved by adding lactose or isopropyl-β-D-thiogalactopyranoside (IPTG).
   2291..2425    -  polyA_signal   SV40 poly(A) signal: SV40 polyadenylation signal
   2445..2580    -  rep_origin     SV40 ori: SV40 origin of replication
   2604..2626    -  promoter       SV40 promoter (fragment): SV40 enhancer and early promoter
   2633..2672    +  CDS            lacI (fragment): lac repressor; lacI; The lac repressor binds to the lac operator to inhibit transcription in E. coli. This inhibition can be relieved by adding lactose or isopropyl-β-D-thiogalactopyranoside (IPTG).
   2685..2706    +  protein_bind   CAP binding site: CAP binding activates transcription in the presence of cAMP. E. coli catabolite activator protein
   2721..2751    +  promoter       lac promoter: promoter for the E. coli lac operon
   2759..2775    +  protein_bind   lac operator: The lac repressor binds to the lac operator to inhibit transcription in E. coli. This inhibition can be relieved by adding lactose or isopropyl-β-D-thiogalactopyranoside (IPTG). lac repressor encoded by lacI
   3160..3215    -  polyA_signal   β-globin poly(A) signal: rabbit β-globin polyadenylation signal (Gil and Proudfoot, 1987)
   3286..3357    -  CDS            HBB (fragment): HBB_PONPY - Experimental evidence at transcript level: Swiss-Prot protein existence level 2. Involved in oxygen transport from the lung to the various peripheral tissues. From Pongo pygmaeus (Bornean orangutan).
   3403..3618    -  CDS            p53 (fragment): human tumor suppressor protein that is often mutated in cancers; Homo sapiens TP53; responds to cellular stresses to regulate the expression of target genes
   3628..3660    -  misc_feature   MCS (fragment): multiple cloning site
   3662..265     -  promoter       EF-1α promoter (across the origin): strong constitutive promoter for human elongation factor EF-1α
>Addgene plasmid #214082 | EF1a-hP53DD (TET+CTD) | addgene full sequence | sequence record 429478 | Addgene NGS Result
AGGCCAGGCCCGCGGGAACCACACACGGCACTTACCTGTGTTCTGGCGGCAAACCCGTTGCGAAAAAGAA
CGTTCACGGCGACTACTGCACTTATATACGGTTCTCCCCCACCCTCGGGAAAAAGGCGGAGCCAGTACAC
GACATCACTTTCCCAGTTTACCCCGCGCCACCTTCTCTAGGCACCGGTTCAATTGCCGACCCCTCCCCCC
AACTTCTCGGGGACTGTGGGCGATGTGCGCTCTGCCCACTGACGGGCACCGGAGCCTCACGCGATGATCT
AGTCAATAATCAATGTCGACCCAGGTGGCACTTTTCGGGGAAATGTGCGCGGAACCCCTATTTGTTTATT
TTTCTAAATACATTCAAATATGTATCCGCTCATGAGACAATAACCCTGATAAATGCTTCAATAATATTGA
AAAAGGAAGAGTATGAGTATTCAACATTTCCGTGTCGCCCTTATTCCCTTTTTTGCGGCATTTTGCCTTC
CTGTTTTTGCTCACCCAGAAACGCTGGTGAAAGTAAAAGATGCTGAAGATCAGTTGGGTGCACGAGTGGG
TTACATCGAACTGGATCTCAACAGCGGTAAGATCCTTGAGAGTTTTCGCCCCGAAGAACGTTTTCCAATG
ATGAGCACTTTTAAAGTTCTGCTATGTGGCGCGGTATTATCCCGTATTGACGCCGGGCAAGAGCAACTCG
GTCGCCGCATACACTATTCTCAGAATGACTTGGTTGAGTACTCACCAGTCACAGAAAAGCATCTTACGGA
TGGCATGACAGTAAGAGAATTATGCAGTGCTGCCATAACCATGAGTGATAACACTGCGGCCAACTTACTT
CTGACAACGATCGGAGGACCGAAGGAGCTAACCGCTTTTTTGCACAACATGGGGGATCATGTAACTCGCC
TTGATCGTTGGGAACCGGAGCTGAATGAAGCCATACCAAACGACGAGCGTGACACCACGATGCCTGTAGC
AATGGCAACAACGTTGCGCAAACTATTAACTGGCGAACTACTTACTCTAGCTTCCCGGCAACAATTAATA
GACTGGATGGAGGCGGATAAAGTTGCAGGACCACTTCTGCGCTCGGCCCTTCCGGCTGGCTGGTTTATTG
CTGATAAATCTGGAGCCGGTGAGCGTGGGTCTCGCGGTATCATTGCAGCACTGGGGCCAGATGGTAAGCC
CTCCCGTATCGTAGTTATCTACACGACGGGGAGTCAGGCAACTATGGATGAACGAAATAGACAGATCGCT
GAGATAGGTGCCTCACTGATTAAGCATTGGTAACTGTCAGACCAAGTTTACTCATATATACTTTAGATTG
ATTTAAAACTTCATTTTTAATTTAAAAGGATCTAGGTGAAGATCCTTTTTGATAATCTCATGACCAAAAT
CCCTTAACGTGAGTTTTCGTTCCACTGAGCGTCAGACCCCGTAGAAAAGATCAAAGGATCTTCTTGAGAT
CCTTTTTTTCTGCGCGTAATCTGCTGCTTGCAAACAAAAAAACCACCGCTACCAGCGGTGGTTTGTTTGC
CGGATCAAGAGCTACCAACTCTTTTTCCGAAGGTAACTGGCTTCAGCAGAGCGCAGATACCAAATACTGT
TCTTCTAGTGTAGCCGTAGTTAGGCCACCACTTCAAGAACTCTGTAGCACCGCCTACATACCTCGCTCTG
CTAATCCTGTTACCAGTGGCTGCTGCCAGTGGCGATAAGTCGTGTCTTACCGGGTTGGACTCAAGACGAT
AGTTACCGGATAAGGCGCAGCGGTCGGGCTGAACGGGGGGTTCGTGCACACAGCCCAGCTTGGAGCGAAC
GACCTACACCGAACTGAGATACCTACAGCGTGAGCTATGAGAAAGCGCCACGCTTCCCGAAGGGAGAAAG
GCGGACAGGTATCCGGTAAGCGGCAGGGTCGGAACAGGAGAGCGCACGAGGGAGCTTCCAGGGGGAAACG
CCTGGTATCTTTATAGTCCTGTCGGGTTTCGCCACCTCTGACTTGAGCGTCGATTTTTGTGATGCTCGTC
AGGGGGGCGGAGCCTATGGAAAAACGCCAGCAACGCGGCCTTTTTACGGTTCCTGGCCTTTTGCTGGCCT
TTTGCTCACATGTTCTTTCCTGCGTTATCCCCTGATTCTGTGGATAACCGTATTACCGCCTTTGAGTGAG
CTGATACCGCTCGCCGCAGCCGAACGACCGAGCGCAGCGAGTCAGTGAGCGAGGAAGCGGAAGAGCGCCC
AATACGCAAACCGCCTCTCCCCGCGCGTTGGCCGATTCATTAATGCAGCGGATCCAGACATGATAAGATA
CATTGATGAGTTTGGACAAACCACAACTAGAATGCAGTGAAAAAAATGCTTTATTTGTGAAATTTGTGAT
GCTATTGCTTTATTTGTAACCATTATAAGCTGCAATAAACAAGTTAGCTTTTTGCAAAAGCCTAGGCCTC
CAAAAAAGCCTCCTCACTACTTCTGGAATAGCTCAGAGGCCGAGGCGGCCTCGGCCTCTGCATAAATAAA
AAAAATTAGTCAGCCATGGGGCGGAGAATGGGCGGAACTGGGCGGAGTTAGGGGCGGGATGGGCGGAGTT
AGGGGCGGGACTATGGTTGCTGACTAATTGAGATGCGGATCCGCTGGCACGACAGGTTTCCCGACTGGAA
AGCGGGCAGTGAGCGCAACGCAATTAATGTGAGTTAGCTCACTCATTAGGCACCCCAGGCTTTACACTTT
ATGCTTCCGGCTCGTATGTTGTGTGGAATTGTGAGCGGATAACAATTTCACACAGGAAACAGCTATGACC
ATGATTACGCCAAGCTTGGGCTGCAGGTCGAGGGATCTCCATAAGAGAAGAGGGACAGCTATGACTGGGA
GTAGTCAGGAGAGGAGGAAAAATCTGGCTAGTAAAACATGTAAGGAAAATTTTAGGGATGTTAAAGAAAA
AAATAACACAAAACAAAATATAAAAAAAATCTAACCTCAAGTCAAGGCTTTTCTATGGAATAAGGAATGG
ACAGCAGGGGGCTGTTTCATATACTGATGACCTCTTTATAGCCAACCTTTGTTCATGGCAGCCAGCATAT
GGGCATATGTTGCCAAACTCTAAACCAAATACTCATTCTGATGTTTTAAATGATTTGCCCTCCCATATGT
CCTTCCGAGTGAGAGACACAAAAAATTCCAACACACTATTGCAATGAAAATAAATTTCCTTTATTAGCCA
GAAGTCAGATGCTCAAGGGGCTTCATGATGTCCCCATAATTTTTGGCAGAGGGAAAAAGATCTCAGTGGT
ATTTGTGAGCCAGGGCATTGGCCACACCAGCCACCACCTTCTGATAGGCAGCCTGCACCTGAGGAGTGCG
GCCGCTAGCGGGTTTAAACAACTTGGCGCGCCTAAACACCGGTCAGTCTGAGTCAGGCCCTTCTGTCTTG
AACATGAGTTTTTTATGGCGGGAGGTAGACTGACCCTTTTTGGACTTCAGGTGGCTGGAGTGAGCCCTGC
TCCCCCCTGGCTCCTTCCCAGCCTGGGCATCCTTGAGTTCCAAGGCCTCATTCAGCTCTCGGAACATCTC
GAAGCGCTCACGCCCACGGATCTGAAGGGTGAAATATTCTCCATCCAGCATGGTGGCCCCGGGCCCGCGG
TACCGTCGACTGCAGAATTCCTCACGACACCTGAAATGGAAGAAAAAAACTTTGAACCACTGTCTGAGGC
TTGAGAATGAACCAAGATCCAAACTCAAAAAGGGCAAATTCCAAGGAGAATTACATCAAGTGCCAAGCTG
GCCTAACTTCAGTCTCCACCCACTCAGTGTGGGGAAACTCCATCGCATAAAACCCCTCCCCCCAACCTAA
AGACGACGTACTCCAAAAGCTCGAGAACTAATCGAGGTGCCTGGACGGCGCCCGGTACTCCGTGGAGTCA
CATGAAGCGACGGCTGAGGACGGAAAGGCCCTTTTCCTTTGTGTGGGTGACTCACCCGCCCGCTCTCCCG
AGCGCCGCGTCCTCCATTTTGAGCTCCCTGCAGCAGGGCCGGGAAGCGGCCATCTTTCCGCTCACGCAAC
TGGTGCCGACCGGGCCAGCCTTGCCGCCCAGGGCGGGGCGATACACGGCGGCGCGAGGCCAGGCACCAGA
GCAGGCCGGCCAGCTTGAGACTACCCCCGTCCGATTCTCGGTGGCCGCGCTCGCAGGCCCCGCCTCGCCG
AACATGTGCGCTGGGACGCACGGGCCCCGTCGCCGCCCGCGGCCCCAAAAACCGAAATACCAGTGTGCAG
ATCTTGGCCCGCATTTACAAGACTATCTTGCCAGAAAAAAAGCGTCGCAGCAGGTCATCAAAAATTTTAA
ATGGCTAGAGACTTATCGAAAGCAGCGAGACAGGCGCGAAGGTGCCACCAGATTCGCACGCGGCGGCCCC
AGCGCCCAGGCCAGGCCTCAACTCAAGCACGAGGCGAAGGGGCTCCTTAAGCGCAAGGCCTCGAACTCTC
CCACCCACTTCCAACCCGAAGCTCGGGATCAAGAATCACGTACTGCAGCCAGGGGCGTGGAAGTAATTCA
AGGCACGCAAGGGCCATAACCCGTAAAG
